Addgene plasmid #168884: pEntry_SARS-CoV-2-ORF8
Purpose: Gateway-compatible Entry vector
Depositing lab: Pascal Falter-Braun. Depositing organization: Helmholtz Munich. Publication: A resource of human coronavirus protein-coding sequences in a flexible, multipurpose Gateway Entry clone collection. Weller B, Lin CW, Pogoutse O, Sauer M, Marin-de la Rosa N, Strobel A, Young V, Knapp JJ, Rayhan A, Falter C, Kim DK, Roth FP, Falter-Braun P. G3 (Bethesda). 2023 Jul 5;13(7):jkad105. doi: 10.1093/g3journal/jkad105. PubMed 37267226.
Backbone
  Vector backbone: pENTR223.1*SfiI
  Backbone size w/o insert (bp): 2800
  Vector type: Gateway-compatible Entry vector
Growth in bacteria
  Bacterial resistance: Spectinomycin, 50 μg/mL
  Growth temperature: 37°C
  Growth strain: DH5alpha
  Copy number: High Copy
Gene/Insert
  Gene/Insert name: SARS-CoV-2-ORF8 (alt name: ORF8)
  Species: Other
  Insert size (bp): 366
  Entrez Gene: ORF8 (a.k.a. GU280_gp09)
  Cloning method: Restriction Enzyme; 5′ cloning site SfiI (unknown if destroyed); 3′ cloning site SfiI (unknown if destroyed)
  Sequencing primers: 5′ M13 uni (-21); 3′ M13 rev (-29)
Resource information
  A portion of this plasmid was derived from a plasmid made by: Synthesized by Twist Bioscience
Terms and licenses: Academic/Nonprofit Terms; Industry Terms: Not Available to Industry
Depositor comments: 5'-linker: SfiI-BamHI-ATG-BamHI (GGCCGTCAaggccaggatccatgggatcc), 3'-linker: PacI-TAA-AsiSI-SfiI (cttaatTAAgacgcgatcgcggcctcatGGGCC).
How to cite: pEntry_SARS-CoV-2-ORF8 was a gift from Pascal Falter-Braun (Addgene plasmid # 168884 ; http://n2t.net/addgene:168884 ; RRID:Addgene_168884)
