[The description below was written by a language model from this plasmid's Addgene catalogue record and pLannotate feature annotations shown in this document.]
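Description:
pEntry_SARS-CoV-2-ORF8 is a Gateway-compatible Entry clone built on the pENTR223.1 backbone (SfiI-cloning version), carrying the coding sequence of the SARS-CoV-2 accessory protein ORF8. It is a small bacterial plasmid of about 3.2 kb that is propagated in E. coli from a high-copy ColE1/pUC-type origin and selected with spectinomycin through the aadA (SmR) aminoglycoside adenylyltransferase gene. The short Pc integron promoter and gentamicin-resistance fragments annotated upstream of aadA look like remnants of the integron cassette from which the marker derives. Short lacI and lacZα fragments are also annotated as backbone remnants. rrnB T1 and T2 terminators lie upstream of attL1, where they presumably insulate the insert from read-through transcription.

The synthesized 366 bp ORF8 insert was cloned between two SfiI sites and is flanked by attL1 and attL2, so an LR Clonase reaction can transfer it directionally into any attR-containing Destination vector. The Entry clone provides no eukaryotic promoter. The only promoter near the insert is a T7 promoter just outside attL2, on the reverse strand and pointing back toward the insert. According to the depositor's notes, the 5′ linker supplies BamHI sites surrounding an ATG, and the 3′ linker contains PacI and AsiSI sites around a TAA stop codon. This arrangement probably allows the start and stop codons to be kept or removed for N- or C-terminal fusions, although the record does not state this outright. The plasmid belongs to a collection of human coronavirus protein-coding sequences. It serves as a source clone for generating ORF8 expression constructs for whatever downstream assay the chosen Destination vector supports. ORF8 is annotated as a modulator of host immune responses that binds the IL17RA receptor.
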