Features (pLannotate 1.2.2; 12 found; start..end, strand, type, name):
      1..97      +  protein_bind   attL1: mutant version of attL; recombination site for the Gateway® LR reaction LR Clonase™
    130..489     +  CDS            NS8_SARS2: Experimental evidence at protein level: Swiss-Prot protein existence level 1. Plays a role in modulating host immune response (PubMed:31986261). Binds to IL17RA receptor, leading to IL17 pathway activation and an increased secretion of pro-inflammatory factors. Contributes to cytokine storm during COVID-19 infection. From Severe acute respiratory syndrome coronavirus 2 (2019-nCoV) (SARS-CoV-2).
    521..619     -  protein_bind   attL2: mutant version of attL; recombination site for the Gateway® LR reaction LR Clonase™
    637..655     -  promoter       T7 promoter: promoter for bacteriophage T7 RNA polymerase
    845..868     +  promoter       Pc promoter (fragment): intI1 (promoter lies within the coding sequence); class 1 integron promoter
   1044..1100    +  CDS            GmR (fragment): gentamycin acetyltransferase; aacC1; confers resistance to gentamycin
   1107..1898    +  CDS            SmR: aminoglycoside adenylyltransferase (Murphy, 1985); aadA; confers resistance to spectinomycin and streptomycin
   1991..2579    +  rep_origin     ori: high-copy-number ColE1/pMB1/pBR322/pUC origin of replication
   2762..2854    +  CDS            lacI (fragment): lac repressor; lacI; The lac repressor binds to the lac operator to inhibit transcription in E. coli. This inhibition can be relieved by adding lactose or isopropyl-β-D-thiogalactopyranoside (IPTG).
   2909..2936    -  terminator     rrnB T2 terminator: transcription terminator T2 from the E. coli rrnB gene
   3068..3111    +  terminator     rrnB T1 terminator: Escherichia coli rrnB; transcription terminator T1 from the E. coli rrnB gene
   3158..3194    -  CDS            lacZα (fragment): LacZα fragment of β-galactosidase; lacZ fragment
>Addgene plasmid #168884 | pEntry_SARS-CoV-2-ORF8 | addgene full sequence | sequence record 430456 | Addgene NGS Result
CAAATAATGATTTTATTTTGACTGATAGTGACCTGTTCGTTGCAACAAATTGATGAGCAATGCTTTTTTA
TAATGCCAACTTTGTACAAAAAAGCAGAAGGGCCGTCAAGGCCAGGATCCATGGGATCCAAATTTCTTGT
TTTCTTAGGAATCATCACAACTGTAGCTGCATTTCACCAAGAATGTAGTTTACAGTCATGTACTCAACAT
CAACCATATGTAGTTGATGACCCGTGTCCTATTCACTTCTATTCTAAATGGTATATTAGAGTAGGAGCTA
GAAAATCAGCACCTTTAATTGAATTGTGCGTGGATGAGGCTGGTTCTAAATCACCCATTCAGTACATCGA
TATCGGTAATTATACAGTTTCCTGTTTACCTTTTACAATTAATTGCCAGGAACCTAAATTGGGTAGTCTT
GTAGTGCGTTGTTCGTTCTATGAAGACTTTTTAGAGTATCATGACGTTCGTGTTGTTTTAGATTTCATCC
TTAATTAAGACGCGATCGCGGCCTCATGGGCCCAGCTTTCTTGTACAAAGTTGGCATTATAAAAAATAAT
TGCTCATCAATTTGTTGCAACGAACAGGTCACTATCAGTCAAAATAAAATCATTATTTGCCATCCAGCTG
ATATCCCCTATAGTGAGTCGTATTACATGGTCATAGCTGTTTCCTGGCAGCTCTGGCCCGTGTCTCAAAA
TCTCTGATGTTACATTGCACAAGATAAAAATATATCATCATGCCTCCTCTAGACCAGCCAGGACAGAAAT
GCCTCGACTTCGCTGCTGCCCAAGGTTGCCGGGTGACGCACACCGTGGAAACGGATGAAGGCACGAACCC
AGTGGACATAAGCCTGTTCGGTTCGTAAGCTGTAATGCAAGTAGCGTATGCGCTCACGCAACTGGTCCAG
AACCTTGACCGAACGCAGCGGTGGTAACGGCGCAGTGGCGGTTTTCATGGCTTGTTATGACTGTTTTTTT
GGGGTACAGTCTATGCCTCGGGCATCCAAGCAGCAAGCGCGTTACGCCGTGGGTCGATGTTTGATGTTAT
GGAGCAGCAACGATGTTACGCAGCAGGGCAGTCGCCCTAAAACAAAGTTAAACATCATGAGGGAAGCGGT
GATCGCCGAAGTATCGACTCAACTATCAGAGGTAGTTGGCGTCATCGAGCGCCATCTCGAACCGACGTTG
CTGGCCGTACATTTGTACGGCTCCGCAGTGGATGGCGGCCTGAAGCCACACAGTGATATTGATTTGCTGG
TTACGGTGACCGTAAGGCTTGATGAAACAACGCGGCGAGCTTTGATCAACGACCTTTTGGAAACTTCGGC
TTCCCCTGGAGAGAGCGAGATTCTCCGCGCTGTAGAAGTCACCATTGTTGTGCACGACGACATCATTCCG
TGGCGTTATCCAGCTAAGCGCGAACTGCAATTTGGAGAATGGCAGCGCAATGACATTCTTGCAGGTATCT
TCGAGCCAGCCACGATCGACATTGATCTGGCTATCTTGCTGACAAAAGCAAGAGAACATAGCGTTGCCTT
GGTAGGTCCAGCGGCGGAGGAACTCTTTGATCCGGTTCCTGAACAGGATCTATTTGAGGCGCTAAATGAA
ACCTTAACGCTATGGAACTCGCCGCCCGACTGGGCTGGCGATGAGCGAAATGTAGTGCTTACGTTGTCCC
GCATTTGGTACAGCGCAGTAACCGGCAAAATCGCGCCGAAGGATGTCGCTGCCGACTGGGCAATGGAGCG
CCTGCCGGCCCAGTATCAGCCCGTCATACTTGAAGCTAGACAGGCTTATCTTGGACAAGAAGAAGATCGC
TTGGCCTCGCGCGCAGATCAGTTGGAAGAATTTGTCCACTACGTGAAAGGCGAGATCACCAAGGTAGTCG
GCAAATAACCCTCGAGCCACCCATGACCAAAATCCCTTAACGTGAGTTACGCGTCGTTCCACTGAGCGTC
AGACCCCGTAGAAAAGATCAAAGGATCTTCTTGAGATCCTTTTTTTCTGCGCGTAATCTGCTGCTTGCAA
ACAAAAAAACCACCGCTACCAGCGGTGGTTTGTTTGCCGGATCAAGAGCTACCAACTCTTTTTCCGAAGG
TAACTGGCTTCAGCAGAGCGCAGATACCAAATACTGTCCTTCTAGTGTAGCCGTAGTTAGGCCACCACTT
CAAGAACTCTGTAGCACCGCCTACATACCTCGCTCTGCTAATCCTGTTACCAGTGGCTGCTGCCAGTGGC
GATAAGTCGTGTCTTACCGGGTTGGACTCAAGACGATAGTTACCGGATAAGGCGCAGCGGTCGGGCTGAA
CGGGGGGTTCGTGCACACAGCCCAGCTTGGAGCGAACGACCTACACCGAACTGAGATACCTACAGCGTGA
GCATTGAGAAAGCGCCACGCTTCCCGAAGGGAGAAAGGCGGACAGGTATCCGGTAAGCGGCAGGGTCGGA
ACAGGAGAGCGCACGAGGGAGCTTCCAGGGGGAAACGCCTGGTATCTTTATAGTCCTGTCGGGTTTCGCC
ACCTCTGACTTGAGCGTCGATTTTTGTGATGCTCGTCAGGGGGGCGGAGCCTATGGAAAAACGCCAGCAA
CGCGGCCTTTTTACGGTTCCTGGCCTTTTGCTGGCCTTTTGCTCACATGTTCTTTCCTGCGTTATCCCCT
GATTCTGTGGATAACCGTATTACCGCCTTTGAGTGAGCTGATACCGCTCGCCGCAGCCGAACGACCGAGC
GCAGCGAGTCAGTGAGCGAGGAAGCGGAAGAGCGCCCAATACGCAAACCGCCTCTCCCCGCGCGTTGGCC
GATTCATTAATGCAGCTGGCACGACAGGTTTCCCGACTGGAAAGCGGGCAGTGAGCGCAACGCAATTAAT
ACGCGTACCGCTAGCCAGGAAGAGTTTGTAGAAACGCAAAAAGGCCATCCGTCAGGATGGCCTTCTGCTT
AGTTTGATGCCTGGCAGTTTATGGCGGGCGTCCTGCCCGCCACCCTCCGGGCCGTTGCTTCACAACGTTC
AAATCCGCTCCCGGCGGATTTGTCCTACTCAGGAGAGCGTTCACCGACAAACAACAGATAAAACGAAAGG
CCCAGTCTTCCGACTGAGCCTTTCGTTTTATTTGATGCCTGGCAGTTCCCTACTCTCGCGTTAACGCTAG
CATGGATGTTTTCCCAGTCACGACGTTGTAAAACGACGGCCAGTCTTAAGCTCGGGCCC
