>Addgene plasmid #168884 | pEntry_SARS-CoV-2-ORF8 | depositor partial sequence | sequence record 327332 | gene-specific Insert sequence
AAATTTCTTGTTTTCTTAGGAATCATCACAACTGTAGCTGCATTTCACCAAGAATGTAGTTTACAGTCAT
GTACTCAACATCAACCATATGTAGTTGATGACCCGTGTCCTATTCACTTCTATTCTAAATGGTATATTAG
AGTAGGAGCTAGAAAATCAGCACCTTTAATTGAATTGTGCGTGGATGAGGCTGGTTCTAAATCACCCATT
CAGTACATCGATATCGGTAATTATACAGTTTCCTGTTTACCTTTTACAATTAATTGCCAGGAACCTAAAT
TGGGTAGTCTTGTAGTGCGTTGTTCGTTCTATGAAGACTTTTTAGAGTATCATGACGTTCGTGTTGTTTT
AGATTTCATC
